Addgene plasmid #87375: pCG-D-SpyTag-His6-E
Purpose: An ORF part-containing vector harbouring the SpyTag sequence with a His6 tag at its C-terminus and 4 bp overhangs specific for the ‘downstream SpyPart’ position within an ORF assembly
Depositing lab: Tom Ellis. Depositing organization: Imperial College London. Publication: Extracellular Self-Assembly of Functional and Tunable Protein Conjugates from Bacillus subtilis. Gilbert C, Howarth M, Harwood CR, Ellis T. ACS Synth Biol. 2017 Mar 7. doi: 10.1021/acssynbio.6b00292. PubMed 28230977.
Backbone
  Vector backbone: pYTK001
  Backbone size w/o insert (bp): 2676
  Vector type: Synthetic Biology
Growth in bacteria
  Bacterial resistance: Chloramphenicol, 25 μg/mL
  Growth temperature: 37°C
  Growth strain: DH5alpha
  Copy number: High Copy
Gene/Insert
  Gene/Insert name: SpyTag
  Tag / fusion protein: His6 tag (C terminal on insert)
Terms and licenses: Academic/Nonprofit Terms; Industry Terms: Not Available to Industry
How to cite: pCG-D-SpyTag-His6-E was a gift from Tom Ellis (Addgene plasmid # 87375 ; http://n2t.net/addgene:87375 ; RRID:Addgene_87375)
