[The description below was written by a language model from this plasmid's Addgene catalogue record and pLannotate feature annotations shown in this document.]
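Description:
pCG-D-SpyTag-His6-E is a small synthetic-biology part vector built on the pYTK001 entry backbone. It stores a single coding-sequence module for hierarchical assembly rather than serving as an expression plasmid. It is maintained in E. coli (DH5alpha) at high copy through a ColE1/pUC-type origin and is selected with chloramphenicol. Resistance comes from a cat gene driven by its native cat promoter, and this gene spans the numbering origin of the circular sequence. A minimal lambda t0 terminator lies just downstream of the cat cassette, insulating it from the part region.

The stored part encodes SpyTag, the short peptide that spontaneously forms a covalent isopeptide bond with its SpyCatcher protein partner, followed by a C-terminal His6 tag for affinity purification or detection. The part is flanked by 4 bp overhangs specific for the "downstream SpyPart" position (D to E, as the name indicates), so that it joins in a defined order with other ORF parts during assembly of a full open reading frame. The record shows no promoter or other expression signals for the part, so these presumably come from other modules or the destination vector. According to the associated publication, the toolkit was used to build proteins secreted from Bacillus subtilis that self-assemble extracellularly into conjugates.

The automated annotation does not label SpyTag itself. The only hit in the insert region is a short reverse-strand fragment matched to a composite tag, which most likely reflects the His6 codons. The sequenced record is 1,746 nt, shorter than the listed 2,676 bp backbone size, probably because the small part replaced a larger placeholder in the parent vector, though the record does not say so.
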