Features (pLannotate 1.2.2; 5 found; start..end, strand, type, name):
    477..511     +  terminator     lambda t0 terminator: minimal transcription terminator from phage lambda (Scholtissek and Grosse, 1987)
    543..559     -  CDS            capTEV™ (fragment): composite tag for in vivo biotinylation, TEV protease cleavage, and 6xHis tagging
    723..1311    -  rep_origin     ori: high-copy-number ColE1/pMB1/pBR322/pUC origin of replication
   1395..1492    +  promoter       cat promoter: promoter of the E. coli cat gene encoding chloramphenicol acetyltransferase
   1493..403     +  CDS            cat (across the origin): CAT_ECOLX - Experimental evidence at protein level: Swiss-Prot protein existence level 1. This enzyme is an effector of chloramphenicol resistance in bacteria. From Escherichia coli. This protein is used as a marker in many commonly used cloning vectors, such as pACYC184.
>Addgene plasmid #87375 | pCG-D-SpyTag-His6-E | addgene full sequence | sequence record 183404 | Addgene NGS Result
GGATAGTGTTCACCCTTGTTACACCGTTTTCCATGAGCAAACTGAAACGTTTTCATCGCTCTGGAGTGAA
TACCACGACGATTTCCGGCAGTTTCTACACATATATTCGCAAGATGTGGCGTGTTACGGTGAAAACCTGG
CCTATTTCCCTAAAGGGTTTATTGAGAATATGTTTTTCGTTTCAGCCAATCCCTGGGTGAGTTTCACCAG
TTTTGATTTAAACGTGGCCAATATGGACAACTTCTTCGCCCCCGTTTTCACCATGGGCAAATATTATACG
CAAGGCGACAAGGTGCTGATGCCGCTGGCGATTCAGGTTCATCATGCCGTTTGTGATGGCTTCCATGTCG
GCAGAATGCTTAATGAATTACAACAGTACTGCGATGAGTGGCAGGGCGGGGCGTAATTTGATATCGAGCT
CGCTTGGACTCCTGTTGATAGATCCAGTAATGACCTCAGAACTCCATCTGGATTTGTTCAGAACGCTCGG
TTGCCGCCGGGCGTTTTTTATTGGTCTGGTCGGTCTCAGAACTTAGCTGCCGTGATGATGATGATGATGG
CTTCCCTTTGTAGGTTTGTACGCGTCTACCATAACGATGTGGGCGCTGCCTGAGACCCCGACTACGGTTA
TCCACAGAATCAGGGGATAACGCAGGAAAGAACATGTGAGCAAAAGGCCAGCAAAAGGCCAGGAACCGTA
AAAAGGCCGCGTTGCTGGCGTTTTTCCATAGGCTCCGCCCCCCTGACGAGCATCACAAAAATCGACGCTC
AAGTCAGAGGTGGCGAAACCCGACAGGACTATAAAGATACCAGGCGTTTCCCCCTGGAAGCTCCCTCGTG
CGCTCTCCTGTTCCGACCCTGCCGCTTACCGGATACCTGTCCGCCTTTCTCCCTTCGGGAAGCGTGGCGC
TTTCTCATAGCTCACGCTGTAGGTATCTCAGTTCGGTGTAGGTCGTTCGCTCCAAGCTGGGCTGTGTGCA
CGAACCCCCCGTTCAGCCCGACCGCTGCGCCTTATCCGGTAACTATCGTCTTGAGTCCAACCCGGTAAGA
CACGACTTATCGCCACTGGCAGCAGCCACTGGTAACAGGATTAGCAGAGCGAGGTATGTAGGCGGTGCTA
CAGAGTTCTTGAAGTGGTGGCCTAACTACGGCTACACTAGAAGAACAGTATTTGGTATCTGCGCTCTGCT
GAAGCCAGTTACCTTCGGAAAAAGAGTTGGTAGCTCTTGATCCGGCAAACAAACCACCGCTGGTAGCGGT
GGTTTTTTTGTTTGCAAGCAGCAGATTACGCGCAGAAAAAAAGGATCTCAAGAAGATCCTTTGATCTTTT
CTACGGGGTCTGACGCTCAGTGGAACGAAAACTCACGTTAAGGGATTTTGGTCATGATTGATCGGGCACG
TAAGAGGTTCCAACTTTCACCATAATGAAATAAGATCACTACCGGGCGTATTTTTTGAGTTATCGAGATT
TTCAGGAGCTAAGGAAGCTAAAATGGAGAAAAAAATCACTGGATATACCACCGTTGATATATCCCAATGG
CATCGTAAAGAACATTTTGAGGCATTTCAGTCAGTTGCTCAATGTACCTATAACCAGACCGTTCAGCTGG
ATATTACGGCCTTTTTAAAGACCGTAAAGAAAAATAAGCACAAGTTTTATCCGGCCTTTATTCACATTCT
TGCCCGCCTGATGAATGCTCATCCGGAATTTCGTATGGCAATGAAAGACGGTGAGCTGGTGATATG
